Addgene plasmid #191717: AiP12514 - pAAV-3xSP10ins-AiE0367h_C2-minRho-SYFP2-WPRE3-BGHpA (Alias: CN2514)
Purpose: AI plasmid ALIAS: AiP12514. Expression of SYFP2 (yellow fluorescent protein) in striatal medium spiny neurons
Depositing lab: Allen Institute for Brain Science & Jonathan Ting. Depositing organization: Allen Institute. Publication: Enhancer AAV toolbox for accessing and perturbing striatal cell types and circuits. Hunker AC, Wirthlin ME, Gill G, Johansen NJ, Hooper M, Omstead V, Vargas S, Lerma MN, Taskin N, Weed N, Laird WD, Bishaw YM, Bendrick JL, Gore BB, Ben-Simon Y, Opitz-Araya X, Martinez RA, Way SW, Thyagarajan B, Otto S, Sanchez REA, Alexander JR, Amaya A, Amster A, Arbuckle J, Ayala A, Baker PM, Barcelli T, Barta S, Bertagnolli D, Bielstein C, Bishwakarma P, Bowlus J, Boyer G, Brouner K, Casian B, Casper T, Chakka AB, Chakrabarty R, Chong P, Clark M, Colbert K, Daniel S, Dawe T, Departee M, DiValentin P, Donadio NP, Dotson NI, Dwivedi D, Egdorf T, Fliss T, Gary A, Goldy J, Grasso C, Groce EL, Gudsnuk K, Han W, Haradon Z, Hastings S, Helback O, Ho WV, Huang C, Johnson T, Jones DL, Juneau Z, Kenney J, Leibly M, Li S, Liang E, Loeffler H, Lusk NA, Madigan Z, Malloy J, Malone J, McCue R, Melchor J, Mich JK, Moosman S, Morin E, Naidoo R, Newman D, Ngo K, Nguyen K, Oster AL, Ouellette B, Oyama AA, Pena N, Pham T, Phillips E, Pom C, Potekhina L, Ransford S, Ray PL, Reding M, Rette DF, Reynoldson C, Rimorin C, Sigler AR, Rocha DB, Ronellenfitch K, Ruiz A, Sawyer L, Sevigny JP, Shapovalova NV, Shepard N, Shulga L, Soliman S, Staats B, Taormina MJ, Tieu M, Wang Y, Wilkes J, Wood T, Zhou T, Williford A, Dee N, Mollenkopf T, Ng L, Esposito L, Kalmbach BE, Yao S, Ariza J, Collman F, Mufti S, Smith K, Waters J, Ersing I, Patrick M, Zeng H, Lein ES, Kojima Y, Horwitz G, Owen SF, Levi BP, Daigle TL, Tasic B, Bakken TE, Ting JT. Neuron. 2025 May 21;113(10):1507-1524.e17. doi: 10.1016/j.neuron.2025.04.035. PubMed 40403704.
Backbone
  Vector backbone: rAAV
  Vector type: AAV
Growth in bacteria
  Bacterial resistance: Ampicillin, 100 μg/mL
  Growth temperature: 30°C
  Growth strain: NEB Stable
  Copy number: High Copy
Gene/Insert
  Gene/Insert name: SYFP2
  Species: Other
  Mutation: none
  Cloning method: Restriction Enzyme; 5′ cloning site Unknown (unknown if destroyed)
Terms and licenses: Academic/Nonprofit Terms; Industry Terms: Not Available to Industry
Depositor comments: Allen Institute plasmid ALIAS: AiP12514 This work supported by NIH BRAIN Initiative grant UF1MH128339
How to cite: AiP12514 - pAAV-3xSP10ins-AiE0367h_C2-minRho-SYFP2-WPRE3-BGHpA (Alias: CN2514) was a gift from Allen Institute for Brain Science & Jonathan Ting (Addgene plasmid # 191717 ; http://n2t.net/addgene:191717 ; RRID:Addgene_191717)
