[The description below was written by a language model from this plasmid's Addgene catalogue record and pLannotate feature annotations shown in this document.]
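Description:
AiP12514 (pAAV-3xSP10ins-AiE0367h_C2-minRho-SYFP2-WPRE3-BGHpA, alias CN2514) is a 4,616 nt recombinant AAV transfer plasmid designed to express the yellow fluorescent protein SYFP2 in striatal medium spiny neurons. It is maintained in bacteria through a high-copy ColE1/pUC-type origin and selected with ampicillin via the bla gene and its own promoter. An f1 phage origin is also present in the backbone, along with small remnants of pBR322 bom and rop sequences. The expression cassette lies between AAV2 inverted terminal repeats, which are the cis elements needed for replication and packaging of the genome into AAV capsids. The right ITR is annotated in full, whereas only short fragments of the left ITR were detected in the sequencing result.

Within the ITRs, the annotated parts are the SYFP2 coding sequence (a rapidly maturing monomeric yellow variant derived from Aequorea victoria GFP), a shortened woodchuck hepatitis virus posttranscriptional regulatory element (WPRE3, detected as two fragments) that boosts transcript stability and expression, and the bovine growth hormone polyadenylation signal. The roughly 500 nt upstream of SYFP2 carries no automatic annotations. According to the plasmid name, this region holds three copies of an SP10 insulator element, the enhancer AiE0367h_C2, and a minimal rhodopsin promoter (minRho). In this type of design the minimal promoter provides little activity by itself, so the enhancer determines the cell-type specificity of expression. The plasmid belongs to an enhancer-AAV toolbox for accessing striatal cell types, and its typical use is producing virus to fluorescently label medium spiny neurons and to evaluate enhancer specificity.
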