Features (pLannotate 1.2.2; 14 found; start..end, strand, type, name):
     12..39      +  repeat_region  AAV2 ITR (fragment): inverted terminal repeat of adeno-associated virus serotype 2 inverted
     68..95      +  repeat_region  AAV2 ITR (fragment): inverted terminal repeat of adeno-associated virus serotype 2 inverted
    634..1350    +  CDS            SYFP2: SYFP2 is a basic (constitutively fluorescent) yellow fluorescent protein published in 2006, derived from Aequorea victoria. It is reported to be a very rapidly-maturing monomer with moderate acid sensitivity.
   1390..1547    +  misc_feature   WPRE (fragment): woodchuck hepatitis virus posttranscriptional regulatory element
   1553..1633    +  misc_feature   WPRE (fragment): woodchuck hepatitis virus posttranscriptional regulatory element
   1650..1761    +  polyA_signal   bGH poly(A) signal: bovine growth hormone polyadenylation signal
   1879..2019    +  repeat_region  AAV2 ITR: inverted terminal repeat of adeno-associated virus serotype 2 inverted
   2024..2075    -  misc_feature   bom (fragment): basis of mobility region from pBR322
   2094..2549    +  rep_origin     f1 ori (sequence partly withheld): f1 bacteriophage origin of replication; arrow indicates direction of (+) strand synthesis
   2550..2599    -  misc_feature   bom (fragment): basis of mobility region from pBR322
   2701..2736    -  CDS            rop (fragment): Rop protein, which maintains plasmids at low copy number; rop
   2831..2935    +  promoter       AmpR promoter: bla
   2936..3796    +  CDS            AmpR: β-lactamase; bla; confers resistance to ampicillin, carbenicillin, and related antibiotics
   3967..4555    +  rep_origin     ori: high-copy-number ColE1/pMB1/pBR322/pUC origin of replication
>Addgene plasmid #191717 | AiP12514 - pAAV-3xSP10ins-AiE0367h_C2-minRho-SYFP2-WPRE3-BGHpA (Alias: CN2514) | addgene full sequence | sequence record 376699 | Addgene NGS Result
CCTGCAGGCAGCTGCGCGCTCGCTCGCTCACTGAGGCCGCCCGGGCGTCGGGCGACCTTTGGTCGCCCGG
CCTCAGTGAGCGAGCGAGCGCGCAGAGAGGGAGTGGCCAACTCCATCACTAGGGGTTCCTGCGGCCGCAC
GCGCCGGTACCGAAGCTACCCCTAACACACTATTCTACACACAGAAAATGCTCTTCACTAGGAAGCTACC
CCTAACACACTATTCTACACACAGAAAATGCTCTTCACTAGGAAGCTACCCCTAACACACTATTCTACAC
ACAGAAAATGCTCTTCACTAGACGCGTTCCAGCTTAAAGGAAAATTCCAGCCCCAGAGATCTTCCGCAGT
GAGTGACAGCTCCTTAATGTGAGGAGCAGCGTGGGCGTGGTGGGTGGGATGTCAGAGCCATCAAAGCCCT
CATTTCTGATCCCTCTGTGATGTCGGGGTTCCCTGGCACGCCCACTGGAGCTCGATTCAGCCGGGAGCTT
AGGGAGGGGAGGTCACTTCATAAGGGCTTGGGGGGGGAGTTGGAGCCACGAGTCGTCCAGCCGGAGCCCC
GTGTGGCTGTGCTCCGGCCTCAGAAGCATCCCCGGATCCAGATCTTTCGAAGCTAGCGCTACCGGTCGCC
ACCATGGTGAGCAAGGGCGAGGAGCTGTTCACCGGGGTGGTGCCCATCCTGGTCGAGCTGGACGGCGACG
TAAACGGCCACAAGTTCAGCGTGTCCGGCGAGGGCGAGGGCGATGCCACCTACGGCAAGCTGACCCTGAA
GCTGATCTGCACCACCGGCAAGCTGCCCGTGCCCTGGCCCACCCTCGTGACCACCCTGGGCTACGGCGTG
CAGTGCTTCGCCCGCTACCCCGACCACATGAAGCAGCACGACTTCTTCAAGTCCGCCATGCCCGAAGGCT
ACGTCCAGGAGCGCACCATCTTCTTCAAGGACGACGGCAACTACAAGACCCGCGCCGAGGTGAAGTTCGA
GGGCGACACCCTGGTGAACCGCATCGAGCTGAAGGGCATCGACTTCAAGGAGGACGGCAACATCCTGGGG
CACAAGCTGGAGTACAACTACAACAGCCACAACGTCTATATCACCGCCGACAAGCAGAAGAACGGCATCA
AGGCCAACTTCAAGATCCGCCACAACATCGAGGACGGCGGCGTGCAGCTCGCCGACCACTACCAGCAGAA
CACCCCCATCGGCGACGGCCCCGTGCTGCTGCCCGACAACCACTACCTGAGCTACCAGTCCAAGCTGAGC
AAAGACCCCAACGAGAAGCGCGATCACATGGTCCTGCTGGAGTTCGTGACCGCCGCCGGGATCACTCTCG
GCATGGACGAGCTGTACAAGTAAGTCGACGGCGCGCCGCGGCCGCGAATTCGATATCATAATCAACCTCT
GGATTACAAAATTTGTGAAAGATTGACTGGTATTCTTAACTATGTTGCTCCTTTTACGCTATGTGGATAC
GCTGCTTTAATGCCTTTGTATCATGCTATTGCTTCCCGTATGGCTTTCATTTTCTCCTCCTTGTATAAAT
CCTGGTTAGTTCTTGCCACGGCGGAACTCATCGCCGCCTGCCTTGCCCGCTGCTGGACAGGGGCTCGGCT
GTTGGGCACTGACAATTCCGTGGCTCGAGAGATCTTCGACTGTGCCTTCTAGTTGCCAGCCATCTGTTGT
TTGCCCCTCCCCCGTGCCTTCCTTGACCCTGGAAGGTGCCACTCCCACTGTCCTTTCCTAATAAAATGAG
GAAATTGCATCGCATTGTCTGAGTAGGTGTCATTCTATTCTGGGGGGTGGGGTGGGGCAGGACAGCAAGG
GGGAGGATTGGGAAGACAATAGCAGGCATGAGATCTCACGTGCGGACCGAGCGGCCGCAGGAACCCCTAG
TGATGGAGTTGGCCACTCCCTCTCTGCGCGCTCGCTCGCTCACTGAGGCCGGGCGACCAAAGGTCGCCCG
ACGCCCGGGCTTTGCCCGGGCGGCCTCAGTGAGCGAGCGAGCGCGCAGCTGCCTGCAGGGGCGCCTGATG
CGGTATTTTCTCCTTACGCATCTGTGCGGTATTTCACACCGCATA
[95 nt withheld, positions 2076-2170]
T
[46 nt withheld, positions 2172-2217]
C
[141 nt withheld, positions 2219-2359]
CCTTTGACGTTGGAGTCCACGTTCTTT
[37 nt withheld, positions 2387-2423]
ACTCTATCTCGGGCTATTCTTTTGATTTATAAGGGATTTTGCCGATTTCGGTCTATTGGTTAAAAAATGA
GCTGATTTAACAAAAATTTAACGCGAATTTTAACAAAATATTAACGTTTACAATTTTATGGTGCACTCTC
AGTACAATCTGCTCTGATGCCGCATAGTTAAGCCAGCCCCGACACCCGCCAACACCCGCTGACGCGCCCT
GACGGGCTTGTCTGCTCCCGGCATCCGCTTACAGACAAGCTGTGACCGTCTCCGGGAGCTGCATGTGTCA
GAGGTTTTCACCGTCATCACCGAAACGCGCGAGACGAAAGGGCCTCGTGATACGCCTATTTTTATAGGTT
AATGTCATGATAATAATGGTTTCTTAGACGTCAGGTGGCACTTTTCGGGGAAATGTGCGCGGAACCCCTA
TTTGTTTATTTTTCTAAATACATTCAAATATGTATCCGCTCATGAGACAATAACCCTGATAAATGCTTCA
ATAATATTGAAAAAGGAAGAGTATGAGTATTCAACATTTCCGTGTCGCCCTTATTCCCTTTTTTGCGGCA
TTTTGCCTTCCTGTTTTTGCTCACCCAGAAACGCTGGTGAAAGTAAAAGATGCTGAAGATCAGTTGGGTG
CACGAGTGGGTTACATCGAACTGGATCTCAACAGCGGTAAGATCCTTGAGAGTTTTCGCCCCGAAGAACG
TTTTCCAATGATGAGCACTTTTAAAGTTCTGCTATGTGGCGCGGTATTATCCCGTATTGACGCCGGGCAA
GAGCAACTCGGTCGCCGCATACACTATTCTCAGAATGACTTGGTTGAGTACTCACCAGTCACAGAAAAGC
ATCTTACGGATGGCATGACAGTAAGAGAATTATGCAGTGCTGCCATAACCATGAGTGATAACACTGCGGC
CAACTTACTTCTGACAACGATCGGAGGACCGAAGGAGCTAACCGCTTTTTTGCACAACATGGGGGATCAT
GTAACTCGCCTTGATCGTTGGGAACCGGAGCTGAATGAAGCCATACCAAACGACGAGCGTGACACCACGA
TGCCTGTAGCAATGGCAACAACGTTGCGCAAACTATTAACTGGCGAACTACTTACTCTAGCTTCCCGGCA
ACAATTAATAGACTGGATGGAGGCGGATAAAGTTGCAGGACCACTTCTGCGCTCGGCCCTTCCGGCTGGC
TGGTTTATTGCTGATAAATCTGGAGCCGGTGAGCGTGGGTCTCGCGGTATCATTGCAGCACTGGGGCCAG
ATGGTAAGCCCTCCCGTATCGTAGTTATCTACACGACGGGGAGTCAGGCAACTATGGATGAACGAAATAG
ACAGATCGCTGAGATAGGTGCCTCACTGATTAAGCATTGGTAACTGTCAGACCAAGTTTACTCATATATA
CTTTAGATTGATTTAAAACTTCATTTTTAATTTAAAAGGATCTAGGTGAAGATCCTTTTTGATAATCTCA
TGACCAAAATCCCTTAACGTGAGTTTTCGTTCCACTGAGCGTCAGACCCCGTAGAAAAGATCAAAGGATC
TTCTTGAGATCCTTTTTTTCTGCGCGTAATCTGCTGCTTGCAAACAAAAAAACCACCGCTACCAGCGGTG
GTTTGTTTGCCGGATCAAGAGCTACCAACTCTTTTTCCGAAGGTAACTGGCTTCAGCAGAGCGCAGATAC
CAAATACTGTTCTTCTAGTGTAGCCGTAGTTAGGCCACCACTTCAAGAACTCTGTAGCACCGCCTACATA
CCTCGCTCTGCTAATCCTGTTACCAGTGGCTGCTGCCAGTGGCGATAAGTCGTGTCTTACCGGGTTGGAC
TCAAGACGATAGTTACCGGATAAGGCGCAGCGGTCGGGCTGAACGGGGGGTTCGTGCACACAGCCCAGCT
TGGAGCGAACGACCTACACCGAACTGAGATACCTACAGCGTGAGCTATGAGAAAGCGCCACGCTTCCCGA
AGGGAGAAAGGCGGACAGGTATCCGGTAAGCGGCAGGGTCGGAACAGGAGAGCGCACGAGGGAGCTTCCA
GGGGGAAACGCCTGGTATCTTTATAGTCCTGTCGGGTTTCGCCACCTCTGACTTGAGCGTCGATTTTTGT
GATGCTCGTCAGGGGGGCGGAGCCTATGGAAAAACGCCAGCAACGCGGCCTTTTTACGGTTCCTGGCCTT
TTGCTGGCCTTTTGCTCACATGT
